>Addgene plasmid #53857 | C21orf63_pCSdest | addgene partial sequence | sequence record 165697 | SP6 5'-ATTTAGGTGACACTATAG-3'
CATCGATTCGAATTCAGGATCACAAGTTTGTACAAAAAAGCAGGCACCATGCTTCTGCCGGGACGCGCAC
GCCAACCGCCGACGCCCCAGCCCGTGCAGCATCACGGCCTCCGCCGGCAGGTAGAGCCGCCGGGGCAGCT
CCTGCGCCTCTTCTACTGCACTGTCCTGGTCTGCTCCAAAGAGATCTCAGCGCTCACCGACTTCTCTGGT
TACCTAACCAAACTCCTGCAAAACCACACCACCTATGCCTGTGATGGGGACTATTTGAATCTACAGTGCC
CTCGGCATTCTACGATAAGTGTCCAATCGGCATTTTATGGGCAAGATTACCAAATGTGTAGTTCCCAGAA
GCCTGCCTCCCAGAGGGAAGACAGCTTAACCTGTGTGGCAGCCACCACCTTCCAGAAGGTGCTGGACGAA
TGCCAGAACCAGCGGGCCTGCCACCTCCTGGTCAATAGCCGTGTTTTTGGACCTGACCTTTGTCCAGGAA
GCAGTAAATACCTCCTGGTCTCCTTTAAATGCCAACCTAATGAATTAAAAAACAAAACCGTGTGTGAAGA
CCAGGAGCTGAAACTGCACTGCCATGAATCCAAGTTCCTCAACATCTACTCTGCGACCTACGGCAGGAGG
ACCCAGGAAAGGGACATCTGCTCCTCCAAGGCAGAGCGGCTCCCCCCTTTCGATTGCTTGTCTTACTCAG
CTTTGCAAGTCCTATCCCGAAGGTGCTATGGGAAGCAGAGATGCAAAATCATCGTCAACAATCACCATTT
TGGAAGCCCCTGTTTGCCAGGCGTGAAAAAATACCTCACTGTGACCTACGCATGTGTTCCCAAGAACATA
CTCACAGCGATTGATCCAGCCATTGCTA
