>Addgene plasmid #53857 | C21orf63_pCSdest | addgene partial sequence | sequence record 165698 | EBV-rev 5'-GTGGTTTGTCCAAACTCATC-3'
ATACGACTCACTATAGTTCTAGAGGCTCGAGAGGATCACCACTTTGTACAAGAAAGCTGGGTTTCAGTAG
AACTGGCCCATGTTTCTTGGGAGCGAGGTGTCCAAACCACTGTTCATCCATATTTCCTGAATGATTTGCT
CCCTGCGCTCAATCCTTTCTGCGAGCTCTGCAGCTTCTATGGAACTGTATATAGGATATGAAGTCCTACA
GAACCCCGACAGTTCCCCTGGGAAATCAGACTCAGAGGGGTCCTCCTCCTCTTCTTCATCCTCGCTGTCC
TCCTCGACCTTGTCACTTCCTGGCACCAGCTGCTCCCTCCCCAGCTGCAAGTCGCGGAAGTCCTTGGCAC
AGGACTCTCTGATGACCAGGGCGCACAGTGTGAGGGCCAGGCCGATGCAGACACTGGACACGAACAGCAG
GGCAGCTCTCTCCGGGTGGGCTCTAATGTAAGCAAAGGCTGCCAGAGAGTTGCTAACAAGAATTCCATCT
TTCCTCAGAACCTTCGATCCGCTTGGGTCGAAGTTTATACCATCTTTCTGCTTCAAAGAAGGTTTTAGAT
TAGCAATGGCTGGATCAATCGCTGTGAGTATGTTCTTGGGAACACATGCGTAGGTCACAGTGAGGTATTT
TTTCACGCCTGGCAAACAGGGGCTTCCAAAATGGTGATTGTTGACGATGATTTTGCATCTCTGCTTCCCA
TAGCACCTTCGGGATAGGACTTGCAAAGCTGAGTAAGACAAGCAATCGAAAGGGGGGAGCCGCTCTGCCT
TGGAGGAGCAGATGTCCCTTTCCTGGGTCCTCCTGCCGTAGGTCGCAGAGTAGATGTTGAGGAACTTGGA
TTCATGGCAGTGCAGTT
