[The description below was written by a language model from this plasmid's Addgene catalogue record.]
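Description:
C21orf63_pCSdest is a Gateway expression clone in which the human EVA1C open reading frame (previously called C21orf63, a chromosome 21 gene) has been recombined into the pCSDest destination vector, a Gateway-adapted backbone of about 4.1 kb. The insert is recorded as 1317 bp, and a depositor comment points to a cDNA accession as its apparent source. The plasmid is catalogued as a mammalian expression vector, is maintained in E. coli at high copy number, and is selected with ampicillin. The record does not list the origin of replication, polyadenylation signal or other backbone features, and no feature table is provided, so finer details of the architecture cannot be confirmed here. No epitope tags, fusions or reporters are recorded.

Two promoters are listed upstream of the insert, CMV and SP6. The CMV promoter gives strong constitutive transcription by RNA polymerase II when the plasmid is introduced into vertebrate cells. The SP6 phage promoter allows the same coding sequence to be transcribed in vitro to produce synthetic mRNA. This dual arrangement means one clone can serve for both transfection and embryo microinjection. Consistent with that, the associated publication surveys the effects of expressing human chromosome 21 genes on early zebrafish development, so this construct appears to be one member of a clone set made to overexpress individual chromosome 21 genes in embryos and look for developmental phenotypes. The record does not state any specific result for EVA1C.
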