Addgene plasmid #53857: C21orf63_pCSdest
Depositing lab: Roger Reeves. Depositing organization: Johns Hopkins University and School of Medicine. Publication: Survey of Human Chromosome 21 Gene Expression Effects on Early Development in Danio rerio. Edie S, Zaghloul NA, Leitch CC, Klinedinst DK, Lebron J, Thole JF, McCallion AS, Katsanis N, Reeves RH. G3 (Bethesda). 2018 Jul 2;8(7):2215-2223. doi: 10.1534/g3.118.200144. PubMed 29760202.
Backbone
  Vector backbone: pCSDest
  Backbone manufacturer: Lawson Lab (Addgene Plasmid 22423)
  Backbone size w/o insert (bp): 4095
  Vector type: Mammalian Expression
Growth in bacteria
  Bacterial resistance: Ampicillin, 100 μg/mL
  Growth temperature: 37°C
  Growth strain: Top10
  Copy number: High Copy
Gene/Insert
  Gene/Insert name: EVA1C (alt name: C21ORF63)
  Species: H. sapiens (human)
  Insert size (bp): 1317
  Entrez Gene: EVA1C (a.k.a. B18, B19, C21orf63, C21orf64, FAM176C, PRED34, SUE21)
  Promoter: SP6 and CMV
  Cloning method: Gateway Cloning
  Sequencing primers: 5′ CMV-F; 3′ EBV-Rev
Terms and licenses: Academic/Nonprofit Terms; Industry Terms
Depositor comments: BC038710
How to cite: C21orf63_pCSdest was a gift from Roger Reeves (Addgene plasmid # 53857 ; http://n2t.net/addgene:53857 ; RRID:Addgene_53857)
